>Addgene plasmid #205706 | pCMV-αS-2 | addgene full sequence | sequence record 420299 | Addgene NGS Result
CGTTACATAACTTACGGTAAATGGCCCGCCTGGCTGACCGCCCAACGACCCCCGCCCATTGACGTCAATA
ATGACGTATGTTCCCATAGTAACGCCAATAGGGACTTTCCATTGACGTCAATGGGTGGAGTATTTACGGT
AAACTGCCCACTTGGCAGTACATCAAGTGTATCATATGCCAAGTACGCCCCCTATTGACGTCAATGACGG
TAAATGGCCCGCCTGGCATTATGCCCAGTACATGACCTTATGGGACTTTCCTACTTGGCAGTACATCTAC
GTATTAGTCATCGCTATTACCATGGTGATGCGGTTTTGGCAGTACATCAATGGGCGTGGATAGCGGTTTG
ACTCACGGGGATTTCCAAGTCTCCACCCCATTGACGTCAATGGGAGTTTGTTTTGGCACCAAAATCAACG
GGACTTTCCAAAATGTCGTAACAACTCCGCCCCATTGACGCAAATGGGCGGTAGGCGTGTACGGTGGGAG
GTCTATATAAGCAGAGCTGGTTTAGTGAACCGTCAGATCCGCTAGCGCTACCGGACTCAGATCTCGAGCT
CAAGCTTCGAATTCTGCAGTCGACGGTACCGCGGGCCCGGGATCCACCGGTATGGACGTATTTATGAAGG
GTTTGAGCAAAGCGAAAGAGGGTGTAGTGGCGGCAGCAGAAAAGACCAAGCAGGGTGTGGCTGAGGCTGC
CGGCAAAACTAAAGAG
[192 nt withheld, positions 717-908]
CTGGGTAAGAACGAGGAAGGTGCACCGCAAGAGGGCATTCTGGAGGATATGCCGGTCGATCCTGACAATG
AGGCCTATGAGATGCCAAGCGAAGAGGGTTACCAGGATTATGAGCCTGAAGCGGGATCCGGCATGGACGT
TTTCATGAAAGGCCTGAGCAAGGCAAAAGAGGGTGTGGTGGCAGCGGCAGAGAAAACCAAACAGGGTGTC
GCAGAGGCGGCTGGTAAGACCAAAGAG
[192 nt withheld, positions 1146-1337]
CTGGGTAAAAACGAGGAGGGTGCGCCGCAAGAAGGCATCCTGGAAGACATGCCAGTCGATCCGGATAACG
AGGCGTATGAAATGCCGTCCGAAGAAGGCTATCAAGACTACGAGCCAGAAGCTTGAGCGGCCGCGACTCT
AGATCATAATCAGCCATACCACATTTGTAGAGGTTTTACTTGCTTTAAAAAACCTCCCACACCTCCCCCT
GAACCTGAAACATAAAATGAATGCAATTGTTGTTGTTAACTTGTTTATTGCAGCTTATAATGGTTACAAA
TAAAGCAATAGCATCACAAATTTCACAAATAAAGCATTTTTTTCACTGCATTCTAGTTGTGGTTTGTCCA
AACTCATCAATGTATCTTAAGGCGTAAATTGTAAGCGTTAATATTTTGTTAAAATTCGCGTTAAATTTTT
GTTAAATCAGCTCATTTTTTAACCAATAGGCCGAAATCGGCAAAATCCCTTATAAATCAAAAGAATAGAC
CGAGATAGGGT
[37 nt withheld, positions 1839-1875]
AAAGAACGTGGACTCCAACGTCAAAGG
[49 nt withheld, positions 1903-1951]
T
[91 nt withheld, positions 1953-2043]
G
[124 nt withheld, positions 2045-2168]
CAGGTGGCACTTTTCGGGGAAATGTGCGCGGAACCCCTATTTGTTTATTTTTCTAAATACATTCAAATAT
GTATCCGCTCATGAGACAATAACCCTGATAAATGCTTCAATAATATTGAAAAAGGAAGAGTCCTGAGGCG
GAAAGAACCAGCTGTGGAATGTGTGTCAGTTAGGGTGTGGAAAGTCCCCAGGCTCCCCAGCAGGCAGAAG
TATGCAAAGCATGCATCTCAATTAGTCAGCAACCAGGTGTGGAAAGTCCCCAGGCTCCCCAGCAGGCAGA
AGTATGCAAAGCATGCATCTCAATTAGTCAGCAACCATAGTCCCGCCCCTAACTCCGCCCATCCCGCCCC
TAACTCCGCCCAGTTCCGCCCATTCTCCGCCCCATGGCTGACTAATTTTTTTTATTTATGCAGAGGCCGA
GGCCGCCTCGGCCTCTGAGCTATTCCAGAAGTAGTGAGGAGGCTTTTTTGGAGGCCTAGGCTTTTGCAAA
GATCGATCAAGAGACAGGATGAGGATCGTTTCGCATGATTGAACAAGATGGATTGCACGCAGGTTCTCCG
GCCGCTTGGGTGGAGAGGCTATTCGGCTATGACTGGGCACAACAGACAATCGGCTGCTCTGATGCCGCCG
TGTTCCGGCTGTCAGCGCAGGGGCGCCCGGTTCTTTTTGTCAAGACCGACCTGTCCGGTGCCCTGAATGA
ACTGCAAGACGAGGCAGCGCGGCTATCGTGGCTGGCCACGACGGGCGTTCCTTGCGCAGCTGTGCTCGAC
GTTGTCACTGAAGCGGGAAGGGACTGGCTGCTATTGGGCGAAGTGCCGGGGCAGGATCTCCTGTCATCTC
ACCTTGCTCCTGCCGAGAAAGTATCCATCATGGCTGATGCAATGCGGCGGCTGCATACGCTTGATCCGGC
TACCTGCCCATTCGACCACCAAGCGAAACATCGCATCGAGCGAGCACGTACTCGGATGGAAGCCGGTCTT
GTCGATCAGGATGATCTGGACGAAGAGCATCAGGGGCTCGCGCCAGCCGAACTGTTCGCCAGGCTCAAGG
CGAGCATGCCCGACGGCGAGGATCTCGTCGTGACCCATGGCGATGCCTGCTTGCCGAATATCATGGTGGA
AAATGGCCGCTTTTCTGGATTCATCGACTGTGGCCGGCTGGGTGTGGCGGACCGCTATCAGGACATAGCG
TTGGCTACCCGTGATATTGCTGAAGAGCTTGGCGGCGAATGGGCTGACCGCTTCCTCGTGCTTTACGGTA
TCGCCGCTCCCGATTCGCAGCGCATCGCCTTCTATCGCCTTCTTGACGAGTTCTTCTGAGCGGGACTCTG
GGGTTCGAAATGACCGACCAAGCGACGCCCAACCTGCCATCACGAGATTTCGATTCCACCGCCGCCTTCT
ATGAAAGGTTGGGCTTCGGAATCGTTTTCCGGGACGCCGGCTGGATGATCCTCCAGCGCGGGGATCTCAT
GCTGGAGTTCTTCGCCCACCCTAGGGGGAGGCTAACTGAAACACGGAAGGAGACAATACCGGAAGGAACC
CGCGCTATGACGGCAATAAAAAGACAGAATAAAACGCACGGTGTTGGGTCGTTTGTTCATAAACGCGGGG
TTCGGTCCCAGGGCTGGCACTCTGTCGATACCCCACCGAGACCCCATTGGGGCCAATACGCCCGCGTTTC
TTCCTTTTCCCCACCCCACCCCCCAAGTTCGGGTGAAGGCCCAGGGCTCGCAGCCAACGTCGGGGCGGCA
GGCCCTGCCATAGCCTCAGGTTACTCATATATACTTTAGATTGATTTAAAACTTCATTTTTAATTTAAAA
GGATCTAGGTGAAGATCCTTTTTGATAATCTCATGACCAAAATCCCTTAACGTGAGTTTTCGTTCCACTG
AGCGTCAGACCCCGTAGAAAAGATCAAAGGATCTTCTTGAGATCCTTTTTTTCTGCGCGTAATCTGCTGC
TTGCAAACAAAAAAACCACCGCTACCAGCGGTGGTTTGTTTGCCGGATCAAGAGCTACCAACTCTTTTTC
CGAAGGTAACTGGCTTCAGCAGAGCGCAGATACCAAATACTGTTCTTCTAGTGTAGCCGTAGTTAGGCCA
CCACTTCAAGAACTCTGTAGCACCGCCTACATACCTCGCTCTGCTAATCCTGTTACCAGTGGCTGCTGCC
AGTGGCGATAAGTCGTGTCTTACCGGGTTGGACTCAAGACGATAGTTACCGGATAAGGCGCAGCGGTCGG
GCTGAACGGGGGGTTCGTGCACACAGCCCAGCTTGGAGCGAACGACCTACACCGAACTGAGATACCTACA
GCGTGAGCTATGAGAAAGCGCCACGCTTCCCGAAGGGAGAAAGGCGGACAGGTATCCGGTAAGCGGCAGG
GTCGGAACAGGAGAGCGCACGAGGGAGCTTCCAGGGGGAAACGCCTGGTATCTTTATAGTCCTGTCGGGT
TTCGCCACCTCTGACTTGAGCGTCGATTTTTGTGATGCTCGTCAGGGGGGCGGAGCCTATGGAAAAACGC
CAGCAACGCGGCCTTTTTACGGTTCCTGGCCTTTTGCTGGCCTTTTGCTCACATGTTCTTTCCTGCGTTA
TCCCCTGATTCTGTGGATAACCGTATTACCGCCATGCATTAGTTATTAATAGTAATCAATTACGGGGTCA
TTAGTTCATAGCCCATATATGGAGTTCCG
Features (pLannotate 1.2.2; 16 found; start..end, strand, type, name):
      1..304     +  enhancer       CMV enhancer: human cytomegalovirus immediate early enhancer
    305..508     +  promoter       CMV promoter: human cytomegalovirus (CMV) immediate early promoter
    531..611     +  misc_feature   MCS: multiple cloning site
    612..1031    +  CDS            SNCA (sequence partly withheld): SYUA_HUMAN - Also known as NACP, PARK1. Experimental evidence at protein level: Swiss-Prot protein existence level 1. Neuronal protein that plays several roles in synaptic activity such as regulation of synaptic vesicle trafficking and subsequent neurotransmitter release. Participates as a monomer in synaptic vesicle exocytosis by enhancing vesicle priming, fusion and dilation of exocytotic fusion pores (PubMed:28288128, PubMed:30404828). Mechanistically, acts by increasing local Ca(2+) release from microdomains which is essential for the enhancement of ATP-induced exocytosis (PubMed:30404828)
   1041..1460    +  CDS            SNCA (sequence partly withheld): SYUA_HUMAN - Also known as NACP, PARK1. Experimental evidence at protein level: Swiss-Prot protein existence level 1. Neuronal protein that plays several roles in synaptic activity such as regulation of synaptic vesicle trafficking and subsequent neurotransmitter release. Participates as a monomer in synaptic vesicle exocytosis by enhancing vesicle priming, fusion and dilation of exocytotic fusion pores (PubMed:28288128, PubMed:30404828). Mechanistically, acts by increasing local Ca(2+) release from microdomains which is essential for the enhancement of ATP-induced exocytosis (PubMed:30404828)
   1479..1562    +  CDS            large T antigen (fragment): large T antigen from SV40 (simian virus 40)
   1585..1706    +  polyA_signal   SV40 poly(A) signal: SV40 polyadenylation signal
   1740..2168    -  rep_origin     f1 ori (sequence partly withheld): f1 bacteriophage origin of replication; arrow indicates direction of (+) strand synthesis
   2195..2299    +  promoter       AmpR promoter: bla
   2301..2658    +  promoter       SV40 promoter: SV40 enhancer and early promoter
   2693..3487    +  CDS            NeoR/KanR: aminoglycoside phosphotransferase from Tn5; aph(3')-II (or nptII); confers resistance to neomycin, kanamycin, and G418 (Geneticin®)
   3508..3660    +  CDS            ble (fragment): BLE_KLEPN - Experimental evidence at protein level: Swiss-Prot protein existence level 1. Binding protein with a strong affinity to the bleomycin family of antibiotics. Binds to CL990; an antimitotic-antibiotic compound. From Klebsiella pneumoniae.
   3719..3766    +  polyA_signal   HSV TK poly(A) signal: herpes simplex virus thymidine kinase polyadenylation signal (Cole and Stacy, 1985)
   3857..3873    -  polyA_signal   bGH poly(A) signal (fragment): bovine growth hormone polyadenylation signal
   4095..4683    +  rep_origin     ori: high-copy-number ColE1/pMB1/pBR322/pUC origin of replication
   4798..4857    +  enhancer       CMV enhancer (fragment): human cytomegalovirus immediate early enhancer
