[The description below was written by a language model from this plasmid's Addgene catalogue record and pLannotate feature annotations shown in this document.]
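Description:
pCMV-αS-2 is a 4,857-bp mammalian expression plasmid built on a pCMV backbone for producing a tandem dimer of human alpha-synuclein (SNCA) in cultured mammalian cells. It replicates in E. coli from a high-copy ColE1/pUC-type origin and is selected with kanamycin. Resistance comes from a Tn5 NeoR/KanR (aminoglycoside phosphotransferase) gene placed behind both a bacterial bla promoter and the SV40 enhancer/early promoter and terminated by an HSV TK polyadenylation signal. This dual-promoter arrangement drives the same marker in bacteria and in mammalian cells, where it can in principle confer G418 resistance. An f1 origin is also present, a common backbone element that permits single-stranded DNA production.

The expression cassette consists of the human cytomegalovirus immediate-early enhancer and promoter, a short multiple cloning site, and two full-length SNCA coding segments of equal length in the same orientation. Only nine nucleotides separate them, consistent with a very short linker joining the two copies into one polypeptide, although the record does not describe the linker's composition. The insert was assembled by Gibson cloning. Downstream lie a short fragment annotated as SV40 large T antigen and the SV40 poly(A) signal; the small ble, bGH poly(A) and CMV enhancer fragments annotated elsewhere appear to be backbone remnants or the wrap-around of the circular sequence. No epitope tag or reporter is annotated.

The associated study concerns unconventional secretion of alpha-synuclein mediated by palmitoylated DNAJC5 oligomers. The covalently linked dimer presumably serves there as an enlarged form of alpha-synuclein for cell-based secretion experiments, but the record does not state its specific experimental role.
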