Addgene plasmid #205706: pCMV-αS-2
Purpose: Mammalian expression of alpha-synuclein tandem dimer
Depositing lab: Randy Schekman. Depositing organization: University of California, Berkeley. Publication: Unconventional secretion of alpha-synuclein mediated by palmitoylated DNAJC5 oligomers. Wu S, Hernandez Villegas NC, Sirkis DW, Thomas-Wright I, Wade-Martins R, Schekman R. Elife. 2023 Jan 10;12:e85837. doi: 10.7554/eLife.85837. PubMed 36626307.
Backbone
  Vector backbone: pCMV
  Vector type: Mammalian Expression
Growth in bacteria
  Bacterial resistance: Kanamycin, 50 μg/mL
  Growth temperature: 37°C
  Growth strain: DH5alpha
  Copy number: Unknown
Gene/Insert
  Gene/Insert name: alpha-synuclein tandem dimer
  Species: H. sapiens (human)
  Entrez Gene: SNCA (a.k.a. NACP, PARK1, PARK4, PD1)
  Cloning method: Gibson Cloning
Terms and licenses: Academic/Nonprofit Terms; Industry Terms: Not Available to Industry
How to cite: pCMV-αS-2 was a gift from Randy Schekman (Addgene plasmid # 205706 ; http://n2t.net/addgene:205706 ; RRID:Addgene_205706)
